>Addgene plasmid #167225 | pJBL7056 | addgene full sequence | sequence record 331032 | Addgene NGS Result
AGATCAAAGGATCTTCTTGAGATCCTTTTTTTCTGCGCGTAATCTGCTGCTTGCAAACAAAAAAACCACC
GCTACCAGCGGTGGTTTGTTTGCCGGATCAAGAGCTACCAACTCTTTTTCCGAAGGTAACTGGCTTCAGC
AGAGCGCAGATACCAAATACTGTTCTTCTAGTGTAGCCGTAGTTAGGCCACCACTTCAAGAACTCTGTAG
CACCGCCTACATACCTCGCTCTGCTAATCCTGTTACCAGTGGCTGCTGCCAGTGGCGATAAGTCGTGTCT
TACCGGGTTGGACTCAAGACGATAGTTACCGGATAAGGCGCAGCGGTCGGGCTGAACGGGGGGTTCGTGC
ACACAGCCCAGCTTGGAGCGAACGACCTACACCGAACTGAGATACCTACAGCGTGAGCTATGAGAAAGCG
CCACGCTTCCCGAAGGGAGAAAGGCGGACAGGTATCCGGTAAGCGGCAGGGTCGGAACAGGAGAGCGCAC
GAGGGAGCTTCCAGGGGGAAACGCCTGGTATCTTTATAGTCCTGTCGGGTTTCGCCACCTCTGACTTGAG
CGTCGATTTTTGTGATGCTCGTCAGGGGGGCGGAGCCTATGGAAAAACGCCAGCAACGCGATCCCGCGAA
ATTAATACCTGACACTATAGGGAGACCACAACGGTTTCCCTCTAGAAATAATTTTGTTTAACTTTAAGAA
GGAGGAAGGATCTATGAGCAAAGGAGAAGAACTTTTCACTGGAGTTGTCCCAATTCTTGTTGAATTAGAT
GGTGATGTTAATGGGCACAAATTTTCTGTCCGTGGAGAGGGTGAAGGTGATGCTACAAACGGAAAACTCA
CCCTTAAATTTATTTGCACTACTGGAAAACTACCTGTTCCGTGGCCAACACTTGTCACTACTCTGACCTA
TGGTGTTCAATGCTTTTCCCGTTATCCGGATCACATGAAACGGCATGACTTTTTCAAGAGTGCCATGCCC
GAAGGTTATGTACAGGAACGCACTATATCTTTCAAAGATGACGGGACCTACAAGACGCGTGCTGAAGTCA
AGTTTGAAGGTGATACCCTTGTTAATCGTATCGAGTTAAAGGGTATTGATTTTAAAGAAGATGGAAACAT
TCTTGGACACAAACTCGAGTACAACTTTAACTCACACAATGTATACATCACGGCAGACAAACAAAAGAAT
GGAATCAAAGCTAACTTCAAAATTCGCCACAACGTTGAAGATGGTTCCGTTCAACTAGCAGACCATTATC
AACAAAATACTCCAATTGGCGATGGCCCTGTCCTTTTACCAGACAACCATTACCTGTCGACACAATCTGT
CCTTTCGAAAGATCCCAACGAAAAGCGTGACCACATGGTCCTTCTTGAGTTTGTAACTGCTGCTGGGATT
ACACATGGCATGGATGAGCTCTACAAATAAGTCGACCGGCTGCTAACAAAGCCCGAAAGGAAGCTGAGTT
GGCTGCTGCCACCGCTGAGCAATAACTAGCATAACCCCTTGGGGCCTCTAAACGGGTCTTGAGGGGTTTT
TTGCTGAAAGCCAATTCTGATTAGAAAAACTCATCGAGCATCAAATGAAACTGCAATTTATTCATATCAG
GATTATCAATACCATATTTTTGAAAAAGCCGTTTCTGTAATGAAGGAGAAAACTCACCGAGGCAGTTCCA
TAGGATGGCAAGATCCTGGTATCGGTCTGCGATTCCGACTCGTCCAACATCAATACAACCTATTAATTTC
CCCTCGTCAAAAATAAGGTTATCAAGTGAGAAATCACCATGAGTGACGACTGAATCCGGTGAGAATGGCA
AAAGCTTATGCATTTCTTTCCAGACTTGTTCAACAGGCCAGCCATTACGCTCGTCATCAAAATCACTCGC
ATCAACCAAACCGTTATTCATTCGTGATTGCGCCTGAGCGAGACGAAATACGCGATCGCTGTTAAAAGGA
CAATTACAAACAGGAATCGAATGCAACCGGCGCAGGAACACTGCCAGCGCATCAACAATATTTTCACCTG
AATCAGGATATTCTTCTAATACCTGGAATGCTGTTTTCCCGGGGATCGCAGTGGTGAGTAACCATGCATC
ATCAGGAGTACGGATAAAATGCTTGATGGTCGGAAGAGGCATAAATTCCGTCAGCCAGTTTAGTCTGACC
ATCTCATCTGTAACATCATTGGCAACGCTACCTTTGCCATGTTTCAGAAACAACTCTGGCGCATCGGGCT
TCCCATACAATCGATAGATTGTCGCACCTGATTGCCCGACATTATCGCGAGCCCATTTATACCCATATAA
ATCAGCATCCATGTTGGAATTTAATCGCGGCTTCGAGCAAGACGTTTCCCGTTGAATATGGCTCATAACA
CCCCTTGTATTACTGTTTATGTAAGCAGACAGTTTTATTGTTCATGATGATATATTTTTATCTTGTGCAA
TGTAACATCAGAGATTTTGAGACACAACGTG
Features (pLannotate 1.2.2; 6 found; start..end, strand, type, name):
     17..605     +  rep_origin     ori: high-copy-number ColE1/pMB1/pBR322/pUC origin of replication
    684..704     +  RBS            RBS: efficient ribosome binding site from bacteriophage T7 gene 10 (Olins and Rangwala, 1989)
    714..1427    +  CDS            Superfolder GFP: Superfolder GFP is a basic (constitutively fluorescent) green fluorescent protein published in 2005, derived from Aequorea victoria. It is reported to be a very rapidly-maturing weak dimer.
   1439..1488    +  CDS            SET1 (fragment): solubility-enhancement tag derived from T7 phage gene 10B
   1496..1543    +  terminator     T7 terminator: transcription terminator for bacteriophage T7 RNA polymerase
   1561..2376    -  CDS            KanR: aminoglycoside phosphotransferase; aph(3')-Ia; confers resistance to kanamycin in bacteria or G418 (Geneticin®) in eukaryotes
