[The description below was written by a language model from this plasmid's Addgene catalogue record and pLannotate feature annotations shown in this document.]
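Description:
pJBL7056 is a small (about 2.5 kb) synthetic-biology reporter plasmid built on the pJL1 backbone, a compact vector commonly used as a template for cell-free gene expression. It is propagated in E. coli from a high-copy ColE1/pUC-type origin of replication and selected with kanamycin through an aph(3')-Ia aminoglycoside phosphotransferase gene, which lies on the opposite strand from the reporter cassette.

The payload, recorded as pAKSIRV-sfGFP and assembled by Gibson cloning, is a superfolder GFP coding sequence preceded by the efficient ribosome binding site from bacteriophage T7 gene 10 and followed by a T7 transcription terminator. A short stretch between the sfGFP reading frame and the terminator was annotated as a fragment of the SET1 solubility tag derived from T7 gene 10B. This may simply reflect similarity to T7-derived sequence in that region rather than a functional tag, and the record does not clarify it. No promoter was picked up by the automated annotation. The insert name and the stated purpose, an orthogonal T7 RNA polymerase sfGFP reporter, indicate that the short gap between the origin and the RBS carries a variant T7-type promoter ("pAKSIRV") recognised by a correspondingly engineered T7 RNA polymerase rather than the wild-type enzyme, although the record gives no details of its specificity.

In use, green fluorescence from this plasmid reports the activity of the matching orthogonal polymerase. The associated publication concerns cell-free synthetic biology education modules on transcriptional regulation and water quality monitoring, which fits its use as a reporter template in cell-free reactions.
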