Addgene plasmid #167225: pJBL7056
Purpose: orthogonal T7 RNAP sfGFP reporter
Depositing lab: Julius Lucks. Depositing organization: Northwestern University. Publication: At-Home, Cell-Free Synthetic Biology Education Modules for Transcriptional Regulation and Environmental Water Quality Monitoring. Jung JK, Rasor BJ, Rybnicky GA, Silverman AD, Standeven J, Kuhn R, Granito T, Ekas HM, Wang BM, Karim AS, Lucks JB, Jewett MC. ACS Synth Biol. 2023 Oct 20;12(10):2909-2921. doi: 10.1021/acssynbio.3c00223. Epub 2023 Sep 12. PubMed 37699423.
Backbone
  Vector backbone: pJL1
  Vector type: Synthetic Biology
Growth in bacteria
  Bacterial resistance: Kanamycin, 50 μg/mL
  Growth temperature: 37°C
  Growth strain: DH5alpha
  Copy number: High Copy
Gene/Insert
  Gene/Insert name: pAKSIRV-sfGFP
  Species: Other
  Cloning method: Gibson Cloning
Terms and licenses: Academic/Nonprofit Terms; Industry Terms: Not Available to Industry
How to cite: pJBL7056 was a gift from Julius Lucks (Addgene plasmid # 167225 ; http://n2t.net/addgene:167225 ; RRID:Addgene_167225)
